LOCUS       Exported 7582 bp ds-DNA circular SYN 13-MAY-2021
DEFINITION  Expresses ERBB3 (a.k.a HER3) fused to Venus fragment 2 (v2) for use
            in bimolecular fluorescence complementation (BiFC) assays.
ACCESSION   .
VERSION     .
KEYWORDS    pDEST-ERBB3-v2
SOURCE      synthetic DNA construct
  ORGANISM  synthetic DNA construct
REFERENCE   1 (bases 1 to 7582)
  TITLE     A feed-forward loop between SorLA and HER3 determines heregulin
            response and neratinib resistance
  JOURNAL   Unpublished
REFERENCE   2 (bases 1 to 7582)
  AUTHORS   .
  TITLE     Direct Submission
  JOURNAL   Exported May 13, 2021 from SnapGene Server 1.1.58
            http://www.snapgene.com
FEATURES             Location/Qualifiers
     source          1..7582
                     /organism="synthetic DNA construct"
                     /mol_type="other DNA"
     primer_bind     complement(44..63)
                     /label=pRS-marker
                     /note="pRS vectors, use to sequence yeast selectable
                     marker"
     enhancer        235..614
                     /label=CMV enhancer
                     /note="human cytomegalovirus immediate early enhancer"
     promoter        615..818
                     /label=CMV promoter
                     /note="human cytomegalovirus (CMV) immediate early
                     promoter"
     primer_bind     769..789
                     /label=CMV-F
                     /note="Human CMV immediate early promoter, forward primer"
     primer_bind     863..882
                     /label=T7
                     /note="T7 promoter, forward primer"
     promoter        863..881
                     /label=T7 promoter
                     /note="promoter for bacteriophage T7 RNA polymerase"
     protein_bind    942..966
                     /gene="mutant version of attB"
                     /label=attB1
                     /bound_moiety="BP Clonase(TM)"
                     /note="recombination site for the Gateway(R) BP reaction"
     protein_bind    complement(4993..5017)
                     /gene="mutant version of attB"
                     /label=attB2
                     /bound_moiety="BP Clonase(TM)"
                     /note="recombination site for the Gateway(R) BP reaction"
     primer_bind     5240..5261
                     /label=EGFP-C
                     /note="EGFP, forward primer"
     primer_bind     complement(5338..5355)
                     /label=BGH-rev
                     /note="Bovine growth hormone terminator, reverse primer.
                     Also called BGH reverse"
     polyA_signal    5344..5568
                     /label=bGH poly(A) signal
                     /note="bovine growth hormone polyadenylation signal"
     primer_bind     complement(5656..5673)
                     /label=L4440
                     /note="L4440 vector, forward primer"
     rep_origin      complement(5827..6415)
                     /direction=LEFT
                     /label=ori
                     /note="high-copy-number ColE1/pMB1/pBR322/pUC origin of
                     replication"
     primer_bind     complement(5907..5926)
                     /label=pBR322ori-F
                     /note="pBR322 origin, forward primer"
     CDS             complement(6586..7446)
                     /codon_start=1
                     /gene="bla"
                     /product="beta-lactamase"
                     /label=AmpR
                     /note="confers resistance to ampicillin, carbenicillin, and
                     related antibiotics"
                     /translation="MSIQHFRVALIPFFAAFCLPVFAHPETLVKVKDAEDQLGARVGYI
                     ELDLNSGKILESFRPEERFPMMSTFKVLLCGAVLSRIDAGQEQLGRRIHYSQNDLVEYS
                     PVTEKHLTDGMTVRELCSAAITMSDNTAANLLLTTIGGPKELTAFLHNMGDHVTRLDRW
                     EPELNEAIPNDERDTTMPVAMATTLRKLLTGELLTLASRQQLIDWMEADKVAGPLLRSA
                     LPAGWFIADKSGAGERGSRGIIAALGPDGKPSRIVVIYTTGSQATMDERNRQIAEIGAS
                     LIKHW"
     primer_bind     7209..7228
                     /label=Amp-R
                     /note="Ampicillin resistance gene, reverse primer"
     promoter        complement(7447..7551)
                     /gene="bla"
                     /label=AmpR promoter
ORIGIN
        1 gacggatcgg gagatctccc gatcccctat ggtgcactct cagtacaatc tgctctgatg
       61 ccgcatagtt aagccagtat ctgctccctg cttgtgtgtt ggaggtcgct gagtagtgcg
      121 cgagcaaaat ttaagctaca acaaggcaag gcttgaccga caattgcatg aagaatctgc
      181 ttagggttag gcgttttgcg ctgcttcgcg atgtacgggc cagatatacg cgttgacatt
      241 gattattgac tagttattaa tagtaatcaa ttacggggtc attagttcat agcccatata
      301 tggagttccg cgttacataa cttacggtaa atggcccgcc tggctgaccg cccaacgacc
      361 cccgcccatt gacgtcaata atgacgtatg ttcccatagt aacgccaata gggactttcc
      421 attgacgtca atgggtggag tatttacggt aaactgccca cttggcagta catcaagtgt
      481 atcatatgcc aagtacgccc cctattgacg tcaatgacgg taaatggccc gcctggcatt
      541 atgcccagta catgacctta tgggactttc ctacttggca gtacatctac gtattagtca
      601 tcgctattac catggtgatg cggttttggc agtacatcaa tgggcgtgga tagcggtttg
      661 actcacgggg atttccaagt ctccacccca ttgacgtcaa tgggagtttg ttttggcacc
      721 aaaatcaacg ggactttcca aaatgtcgta acaactccgc cccattgacg caaatgggcg
      781 gtaggcgtgt acggtgggag gtctatataa gcagagctct ctggctaact agagaaccca
      841 ctgcttactg gcttatcgaa attaatacga ctcactatag ggagacccaa gctggctagc
      901 gtttaaactt aagcttggta ccatattacg gggtactcga gacaagtttg tacaaaaaag
      961 ttggcaccat gagggcgaac gacgctctgc aggtgctggg cttgcttttc agcctggccc
     1021 ggggctccga ggtgggcaac tctcaggcag tgtgtcctgg gactctgaat ggcctgagtg
     1081 tgaccggcga tgctgagaac caataccaga cactgtacaa gctctacgag aggtgtgagg
     1141 tggtgatggg gaaccttgag attgtgctca cgggacacaa tgccgacctc tccttcctgc
     1201 agtggattcg agaagtgaca ggctatgtcc tcgtggccat gaatgaattc tctactctac
     1261 cattgcccaa cctccgcgtg gtgcgaggga cccaggtcta cgatgggaag tttgccatct
     1321 tcgtcatgtt gaactataac accaactcca gccacgctct gcgccagctc cgcttgactc
     1381 agctcaccga gattctgtca gggggtgttt atattgagaa gaacgataag ctttgtcaca
     1441 tggacacaat tgactggagg gacatcgtga gggaccgaga tgctgagata gtggtgaagg
     1501 acaatggcag aagctgtccc ccctgtcatg aggtttgcaa ggggcgatgc tggggtcctg
     1561 gatcagaaga ctgccagaca ttgaccaaga ccatctgtgc tcctcagtgt aatggtcact
     1621 gctttgggcc caaccccaac cagtgctgcc atgatgagtg tgccgggggc tgctcaggcc
     1681 ctcaggacac agactgcttt gcctgccggc acttcaatga cagtggagcc tgtgtacctc
     1741 gctgtccaca gcctcttgtc tacaacaagc taactttcca gctggaaccc aatccccaca
     1801 ccaagtatca gtatggagga gtttgtgtag ccagctgtcc ccataacttt gtggtggatc
     1861 aaacatcctg tgtcagggcc tgtcctcctg acaagatgga agtagataaa aatgggctca
     1921 agatgtgtga gccttgtggg ggactatgtc ccaaagcctg tgagggaaca ggctctggga
     1981 gccgcttcca gactgtggac tcgagcaaca ttgatggatt tgtgaactgc accaagatcc
     2041 tgggcaacct ggactttctg atcaccggcc tcaatggaga cccctggcac aagatccctg
     2101 ccctggaccc agagaagctc aatgtcttcc ggacagtacg ggagatcaca ggttacctga
     2161 acatccagtc ctggccgccc cacatgcaca acttcagtgt tttttccaat ttgacaacca
     2221 ttggaggcag aagcctctac aaccggggct tctcattgtt gatcatgaag aacttgaatg
     2281 tcacatctct gggcttccga tccctgaagg aaattagtgc tgggcgtatc tatataagtg
     2341 ccaataggca gctctgctac caccactctt tgaactggac caaggtgctt cgggggccta
     2401 cggaagagcg actagacatc aagcataatc ggccgcgcag agactgcgtg gcagagggca
     2461 aagtgtgtga cccactgtgc tcctctgggg gatgctgggg cccaggccct ggtcagtgct
     2521 tgtcctgtcg aaattatagc cgaggaggtg tctgtgtgac ccactgcaac tttctgaatg
     2581 gggagcctcg agaatttgcc catgaggccg aatgcttctc ctgccacccg gaatgccaac
     2641 ccatggaggg cactgccaca tgcaatggct cgggctctga tacttgtgct caatgtgccc
     2701 attttcgaga tgggccccac tgtgtgagca gctgccccca tggagtccta ggtgccaagg
     2761 gcccaatcta caagtaccca gatgttcaga atgaatgtcg gccctgccat gagaactgca
     2821 cccaggggtg taaaggacca gagcttcaag actgtttagg acaaacactg gtgctgatcg
     2881 gcaaaaccca tctgacaatg gctttgacag tgatagcagg attggtagtg attttcatga
     2941 tgctgggcgg cacttttctc tactggcgtg ggcgccggat tcagaataaa agggctatga
     3001 ggcgatactt ggaacggggt gagagcatag agcctctgga ccccagtgag aaggctaaca
     3061 aagtcttggc cagaatcttc aaagagacag agctaaggaa gcttaaagtg cttggctcgg
     3121 gtgtctttgg aactgtgcac aaaggagtgt ggatccctga gggtgaatca atcaagattc
     3181 cagtctgcat taaagtcatt gaggacaaga gtggacggca gagttttcaa gctgtgacag
     3241 atcatatgct ggccattggc agcctggacc atgcccacat tgtaaggctg ctgggactat
     3301 gcccagggtc atctctgcag cttgtcactc aatatttgcc tctgggttct ctgctggatc
     3361 atgtgagaca acaccggggg gcactggggc cacagctgct gctcaactgg ggagtacaaa
     3421 ttgccaaggg aatgtactac cttgaggaac atggtatggt gcatagaaac ctggctgccc
     3481 gaaacgtgct actcaagtca cccagtcagg ttcaggtggc agattttggt gtggctgacc
     3541 tgctgcctcc tgatgataag cagctgctat acagtgaggc caagactcca attaagtgga
     3601 tggcccttga gagtatccac tttgggaaat acacacacca gagtgatgtc tggagctatg
     3661 gtgtgacagt ttgggagttg atgaccttcg gggcagagcc ctatgcaggg ctacgattgg
     3721 ctgaagtacc agacctgcta gagaaggggg agcggttggc acagccccag atctgcacaa
     3781 ttgatgtcta catggtgatg gtcaagtgtt ggatgattga tgagaacatt cgcccaacct
     3841 ttaaagaact agccaatgag ttcaccagga tggcccgaga cccaccacgg tatctggtca
     3901 taaagagaga gagtgggcct ggaatagccc ctgggccaga gccccatggt ctgacaaaca
     3961 agaagctaga ggaagtagag ctggagccag aactagacct agacctagac ttggaagcag
     4021 aggaggacaa cctggcaacc accacactgg gctccgccct cagcctacca gttggaacac
     4081 ttaatcggcc acgtgggagc cagagccttt taagtccatc atctggatac atgcccatga
     4141 accagggtaa tcttggggag tcttgccagg agtctgcagt ttctgggagc agtgaacggt
     4201 gcccccgtcc agtctctcta cacccaatgc cacggggatg cctggcatca gagtcatcag
     4261 aggggcatgt aacaggctct gaggctgagc tccaggagaa agtgtcaatg tgtaggagcc
     4321 ggagcaggag ccggagccca cggccacgcg gagatagcgc ctaccattcc cagcgccaca
     4381 gtctgctgac tcctgttacc ccactctccc cacccgggtt agaggaagag gatgtcaacg
     4441 gttatgtcat gccagataca cacctcaaag gtactccctc ctcccgggaa ggcacccttt
     4501 cttcagtggg tctcagttct gtcctgggta ctgaagaaga agatgaagat gaggagtatg
     4561 aatacatgaa ccggaggaga aggcacagtc cacctcatcc ccctaggcca agttcccttg
     4621 aggagctggg ttatgagtac atggatgtgg ggtcagacct cagtgcctct ctgggcagca
     4681 cacagagttg cccactccac cctgtaccca tcatgcccac tgcaggcaca actccagatg
     4741 aagactatga atatatgaat cggcaacgag atggaggtgg tcctgggggt gattatgcag
     4801 ccatgggggc ctgcccagca tctgagcaag ggtatgaaga gatgagagct tttcaggggc
     4861 ctggacatca ggccccccat gtccattatg cccgcctaaa aactctacgt agcttagagg
     4921 ctacagactc tgcctttgat aaccctgatt actggcatag caggcttttc cccaaggcta
     4981 atgcccagag aacgccaact ttcttgtaca aagtggtcat cgatggtggc ggtggctctg
     5041 gaggtggtgg gtcctccgga aagaacggca tcaaggccaa cttcaagatc cgccacaaca
     5101 tcgaggacgg cggcgtgcag ctcgccgacc actaccagca gaacaccccc atcggcgacg
     5161 gccccgtgct gctgcccgac aaccactacc tgagctacca gtccgccctg agcaaagacc
     5221 ccaacgagaa gcgcgatcac atggtcctgc tggagttcgt gaccgccgcc gggatcactc
     5281 tcggcatgga cgagctgtac aagtaatcta gagggcccgt ttaaacccgc tgatcagcct
     5341 cgactgtgcc ttctagttgc cagccatctg ttgtttgccc ctcccccgtg ccttccttga
     5401 ccctggaagg tgccactccc actgtccttt cctaataaaa tgaggaaatt gcatcgcatt
     5461 gtctgagtag gtgtcattct attctggggg gtggggtggg gcaggacagc aagggggagg
     5521 attgggaaga caatagcagg catgctgggg atgcggtggg ctctatggct tctgaggcgg
     5581 aaagaaccag ctgcattaat gaatcggcca acgcgcgggg agaggcggtt tgcgtattgg
     5641 gcgctcttcc gcttcctcgc tcactgactc gctgcgctcg gtcgttcggc tgcggcgagc
     5701 ggtatcagct cactcaaagg cggtaatacg gttatccaca gaatcagggg ataacgcagg
     5761 aaagaacatg tgagcaaaag gccagcaaaa ggccaggaac cgtaaaaagg ccgcgttgct
     5821 ggcgtttttc cataggctcc gcccccctga cgagcatcac aaaaatcgac gctcaagtca
     5881 gaggtggcga aacccgacag gactataaag ataccaggcg tttccccctg gaagctccct
     5941 cgtgcgctct cctgttccga ccctgccgct taccggatac ctgtccgcct ttctcccttc
     6001 gggaagcgtg gcgctttctc atagctcacg ctgtaggtat ctcagttcgg tgtaggtcgt
     6061 tcgctccaag ctgggctgtg tgcacgaacc ccccgttcag cccgaccgct gcgccttatc
     6121 cggtaactat cgtcttgagt ccaacccggt aagacacgac ttatcgccac tggcagcagc
     6181 cactggtaac aggattagca gagcgaggta tgtaggcggt gctacagagt tcttgaagtg
     6241 gtggcctaac tacggctaca ctagaagaac agtatttggt atctgcgctc tgctgaagcc
     6301 agttaccttc ggaaaaagag ttggtagctc ttgatccggc aaacaaacca ccgctggtag
     6361 cggtggtttt tttgtttgca agcagcagat tacgcgcaga aaaaaaggat ctcaagaaga
     6421 tcctttgatc ttttctacgg ggtctgacgc tcagtggaac gaaaactcac gttaagggat
     6481 tttggtcatg agattatcaa aaaggatctt cacctagatc cttttaaatt aaaaatgaag
     6541 ttttaaatca atctaaagta tatatgagta aacttggtct gacagttacc aatgcttaat
     6601 cagtgaggca cctatctcag cgatctgtct atttcgttca tccatagttg cctgactccc
     6661 cgtcgtgtag ataactacga tacgggaggg cttaccatct ggccccagtg ctgcaatgat
     6721 accgcgagac ccacgctcac cggctccaga tttatcagca ataaaccagc cagccggaag
     6781 ggccgagcgc agaagtggtc ctgcaacttt atccgcctcc atccagtcta ttaattgttg
     6841 ccgggaagct agagtaagta gttcgccagt taatagtttg cgcaacgttg ttgccattgc
     6901 tacaggcatc gtggtgtcac gctcgtcgtt tggtatggct tcattcagct ccggttccca
     6961 acgatcaagg cgagttacat gatcccccat gttgtgcaaa aaagcggtta gctccttcgg
     7021 tcctccgatc gttgtcagaa gtaagttggc cgcagtgtta tcactcatgg ttatggcagc
     7081 actgcataat tctcttactg tcatgccatc cgtaagatgc ttttctgtga ctggtgagta
     7141 ctcaaccaag tcattctgag aatagtgtat gcggcgaccg agttgctctt gcccggcgtc
     7201 aatacgggat aataccgcgc cacatagcag aactttaaaa gtgctcatca ttggaaaacg
     7261 ttcttcgggg cgaaaactct caaggatctt accgctgttg agatccagtt cgatgtaacc
     7321 cactcgtgca cccaactgat cttcagcatc ttttactttc accagcgttt ctgggtgagc
     7381 aaaaacagga aggcaaaatg ccgcaaaaaa gggaataagg gcgacacgga aatgttgaat
     7441 actcatactc ttcctttttc aatattattg aagcatttat cagggttatt gtctcatgag
     7501 cggatacata tttgaatgta tttagaaaaa taaacaaata ggggttccgc gcacatttcc
     7561 ccgaaaagtg ccacctgacg tc
//
