[The description below was written by a language model from this plasmid's Addgene catalogue record and the feature table of its GenBank file.]
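Description:
pDEST-ERBB3-v2 is a 7,582 bp mammalian expression plasmid made by Gateway recombination of the human ERBB3 (HER3, erb-b2 receptor tyrosine kinase 3) coding sequence into the pDEST-ORF-V2 destination backbone. It is maintained in E. coli through a high-copy ColE1/pUC-type origin and selected with ampicillin via the bla (AmpR) gene and its own promoter. No mammalian selection marker is annotated, so the feature table suggests a vector suited to transient transfection.

The expression cassette starts with the human cytomegalovirus immediate-early enhancer and promoter, followed by a T7 promoter. The roughly 4 kb ERBB3 insert lies between the attB1 and attB2 sites left by the Gateway reaction. Downstream of attB2, the backbone contributes Venus fragment 2 (v2), which is fused to the C terminus of the receptor. This fragment is not annotated as its own feature, but an EGFP-C primer site falls in that region, consistent with a GFP-family sequence. The ERBB3 open reading frame also lacks its own annotation. A bovine growth hormone polyadenylation signal terminates the transcript.

The construct is intended for bimolecular fluorescence complementation (BiFC). The v2 fragment is non-fluorescent on its own. When ERBB3-v2 is co-expressed with a candidate partner carrying the complementary Venus fragment, close association of the two proteins lets the halves reassemble into fluorescent Venus, reporting the interaction and its location in cells. The associated study concerns the relationship between SorLA and HER3 in heregulin response and neratinib resistance.
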