Addgene plasmid #154894: pDEST-ERBB3-v2
Purpose: Expresses ERBB3 (a.k.a HER3) fused to Venus fragment 2 (v2) for use in bimolecular fluorescence complementation (BiFC) assays
Depositing lab: Johanna Ivaska. Depositing organization: Turku Bioscience Centre. Publication: A feed-forward loop between SorLA and HER3 determines heregulin response and neratinib resistance. Al-Akhrass H, Conway JRW, Poulsen ASA, Paatero I, Kaivola J, Padzik A, Andersen OM, Ivaska J. Oncogene. 2021 Feb;40(7):1300-1317. doi: 10.1038/s41388-020-01604-5. Epub 2021 Jan 8. PubMed 33420373.
Backbone
  Vector backbone: pDEST-ORF-V2
  Backbone manufacturer: Addgene, #73638
  Backbone size w/o insert (bp): 5211
  Total vector size (bp): 7582
  Vector type: Mammalian Expression
Growth in bacteria
  Bacterial resistance: Ampicillin, 100 μg/mL
  Growth temperature: 37°C
  Growth strain: DH5alpha
  Copy number: Unknown
Gene/Insert
  Gene/Insert name: ERBB3 (alt names: HER3; erb-b2 receptor tyrosine kinase 3)
  Species: H. sapiens (human)
  Insert size (bp): 4043
  GenBank ID: NM_001005915
  Entrez Gene: ERBB3 (a.k.a. ErbB-3, FERLK, HER3, LCCS2, MDA-BF-1, VSCN1, c-erbB-3, c-erbB3, erbB3-S, p180-ErbB3, p45-sErbB3, p85-sErbB3)
  Promoter: CMV
  Tag / fusion protein: Venus fragment 2 (v2) (C terminal on backbone)
  Cloning method: Gateway Cloning
  Sequencing primers: 5′ CGCAAATGGGCGGTAGGCGTG; 3′ TAGAAGGCACAGTCGAGG
Terms and licenses: Academic/Nonprofit Terms; Industry Terms: Not Available to Industry
How to cite: pDEST-ERBB3-v2 was a gift from Johanna Ivaska (Addgene plasmid # 154894 ; http://n2t.net/addgene:154894 ; RRID:Addgene_154894)
